>Addgene plasmid #233047 | pLenti EFS-GFP-pa (opposite orientation)- TRE3g-Flag-GluN2B-WPRE | addgene full sequence | sequence record 464952 | Addgene NGS Result
TTGAGATCCTTTTTTTCTGCGCGTAATCTGCTGCTTGCAAACAAAAAAACCACCGCTACCAGCGGTGGTT
TGTTTGCCGGATCAAGAGCTACCAACTCTTTTTCCGAAGGTAACTGGCTTCAGCAGAGCGCAGATACCAA
ATACTGTTCTTCTAGTGTAGCCGTAGTTAGGCCACCACTTCAAGAACTCTGTAGCACCGCCTACATACCT
CGCTCTGCTAATCCTGTTACCAGTGGCTGCTGCCAGTGGCGATAAGTCGTGTCTTACCGGGTTGGACTCA
AGACGATAGTTACCGGATAAGGCGCAGCGGTCGGGCTGAACGGGGGGTTCGTGCACACAGCCCAGCTTGG
AGCGAACGACCTACACCGAACTGAGATACCTACAGCGTGAGCTATGAGAAAGCGCCACGCTTCCCGAAGG
GAGAAAGGCGGACAGGTATCCGGTAAGCGGCAGGGTCGGAACAGGAGAGCGCACGAGGGAGCTTCCAGGG
GGAAACGCCTGGTATCTTTATAGTCCTGTCGGGTTTCGCCACCTCTGACTTGAGCGTCGATTTTTGTGAT
GCTCGTCAGGGGGGCGGAGCCTATGGAAAAACGCCAGCAACGCGGCCTTTTTACGGTTCCTGGCCTTTTG
CTGGCCTTTTGCTCACATGTTCTTTCCTGCGTTATCCCCTGATTCTGTGGATAACCGTATTACCGCCTTT
GAGTGAGCTGATACCGCTCGCCGCAGCCGAACGACCGAGCGCAGCGAGTCAGTGAGCGAGGAAGCGGAAG
AGCGCCCAATACGCAAACCGCCTCTCCCCGCGCGTTGGCCGATTCATTAATGCAGCTGGCACGACAGGTT
TCCCGACTGGAAAGCGGGCAGTGAGCGCAACGCAATTAATGTGAGTTAGCTCACTCATTAGGCACCCCAG
GCTTTACACTTTATGCTTCCGGCTCGTATGTTGTGTGGAATTGTGAGCGGATAACAATTTCACACAGGAA
ACAGCTATGACCATGATTACGCCAAGCGCGCAATTAACCCTCACTAAAGGGAACAAAAGCTGGAGCTGCA
AGCTTAATGTAGTCTTATGCAATACTCTTGTAGTCTTGCAACATGGTAACGATGAGTTAGCAACATGCCT
TACAAGGAGAGAAAAAGCACCGTGCATGCCGATTGGTGGAAGTAAGGTGGTACGATCGTGCCTTATTAGG
AAGGCAACAGACGGGTCTGACATGGATTGGACGAACCACTGAATTGCCGCATTGCAGAGATATTGTATTT
AAGTGCCTAGCTCGATACATAAACGGGTCTCTCTGGTTAGACCAGATCTGAGCCTGGGAGCTCTCTGGCT
AACTAGGGAACCCACTGCTTAAGCCTCAATAAAGCTTGCCTTGAGTGCTTCAAGTAGTGTGTGCCCGTCT
GTTGTGTGACTCTGGTAACTAGAGATCCCTCAGACCCTTTTAGTCAGTGTGGAAAATCTCTAGCAGTGGC
GCCCGAACAGGGACTTGAAAGCGAAAGGGAAACCAGAGGAGCTCTCTCGACGCAGGACTCGGCTTGCTGA
AGCGCGCACGGCAAGAGGCGAGGGGCGGCGACTGGTGAGTACGCCAAAAATTTTGACTAGCGGAGGCTAG
AAGGAGAGAGATGGGTGCGAGAGCGTCAGTATTAAGCGGGGGAGAATTAGATCGCGATGGGAAAAAATTC
GGTTAAGGCCAGGGGGAAAGAAAAAATATAAATTAAAACATATAGTATGGGCAAGCAGGGAGCTAGAACG
ATTCGCAGTTAATCCTGGCCTGTTAGAAACATCAGAAGGCTGTAGACAAATACTGGGACAGCTACAACCA
TCCCTTCAGACAGGATCAGAAGAACTTAGATCATTATATAATACAGTAGCAACCCTCTATTGTGTGCATC
AAAGGATAGAGATAAAAGACACCAAGGAAGCTTTAGACAAGATAGAGGAAGAGCAAAACAAAAGTAAGAC
CACCGCACAGCAAGCGGCCGCTGATCTTCAGACCTGGAGGAGGAGATATGAGGGACAATTGGAGAAGTGA
ATTATATAAATATAAAGTAGTAAAAATTGAACCATTAGGAGTAGCACCCACCAAGGCAAAGAGAAGAGTG
GTGCAGAGAGAAAAAAGAGCAGTGGGAATAGGAGCTTTGTTCCTTGGGTTCTTGGGAGCAGCAGGAAGCA
CTATGGGCGCAGCGTCAATGACGCTGACGGTACAGGCCAGACAATTATTGTCTGGTATAGTGCAGCAGCA
GAACAATTTGCTGAGGGCTATTGAGGCGCAACAGCATCTGTTGCAACTCACAGTCTGGGGCATCAAGCAG
CTCCAGGCAAGAATCCTGGCTGTGGAAAGATACCTAAAGGATCAACAGCTCCTGGGGATTTGGGGTTGCT
CTGGAAAACTCATTTGCACCACTGCTGTGCCTTGGAATGCTAGTTGGAGTAATAAATCTCTGGAACAGAT
TTGGAATCACACGACCTGGATGGAGTGGGACAGAGAAATTAACAATTACACAAGCTTAATACACTCCTTA
ATTGAAGAATCGCAAAACCAGCAAGAAAAGAATGAACAAGAATTATTGGAATTAGATAAATGGGCAAGTT
TGTGGAATTGGTTTAACATAACAAATTGGCTGTGGTATATAAAATTATTCATAATGATAGTAGGAGGCTT
GGTAGGTTTAAGAATAGTTTTTGCTGTACTTTCTATAGTGAATAGAGTTAGGCAGGGATATTCACCATTA
TCGTTTCAGACCCACCTCCCAACCCCGAGGGGACCCGACAGGCCCGAAGGAATAGAAGAAGAAGGTGGAG
AGAGAGACAGAGACAGATCCATTCGATTAGTGAACGGATCTCGACGGTATCGGTTAACTTTTAAAAGAAA
AGGGGGGATTGGGGGGTACAGTGCAGGGGAAAGAATAGTAGACATAATAGCAACAGACATACAAACTAAA
GAATTACAAAAACAAATTACAAAAATTCAAAATTTTATCGATGCGGCCGCTCGGTCCAGTGAAAAAAATG
CTTTATTTGTGAAATTTGTGATGCTATTGCTTTATTTGTAACCATTATAAGCTGCAATAAACTCGAGTTA
CTTGTACAGCTCGTCCATGCCGAGAGTGATCCCGGCGGCGGTCACGAACTCCAGCAGGACCATGTGATCG
CGCTTCTCGTTGGGGTCTTTGCTCAGGGCGGACTGGGTGCTCAGGTAGTGGTTGTCGGGCAGCAGCACGG
GGCCGTCGCCGATGGGGGTGTTCTGCTGGTAGTGGTCGGCGAGCTGCACGCTGCCGTCCTCGATGTTGTG
GCGGATCTTGAAGTTCACCTTGATGCCGTTCTTCTGCTTGTCGGCCATGATATAGACGTTGTGGCTGTTG
TAGTTGTACTCCAGCTTGTGCCCCAGGATGTTGCCGTCCTCCTTGAAGTCGATGCCCTTCAGCTCGATGC
GGTTCACCAGGGTGTCGCCCTCGAACTTCACCTCGGCGCGGGTCTTGTAGTTGCCGTCGTCCTTGAAGAA
GATGGTGCGCTCCTGGACGTAGCCTTCGGGCATGGCGGACTTGAAGAAGTCGTGCTGCTTCATGTGGTCG
GGGTAGCGGCTGAAGCACTGCACGCCGTAGGTCAGGGTGGTCACGAGGGTGGGCCAGGGCACGGGCAGCT
TGCCGGTGGTGCAGATGAACTTCAGGGTCAGCTTGCCGTAGGTGGCATCGCCCTCGCCCTCGCCGGACAC
GCTGAACTTGTGGCCGTTTACGTCGCCGTCCAGCTCGACCAGGATGGGCACCACCCCGGTGAACAGCTCC
TCGCCCTTGCTCACCATGGTGGCGGCGAATTCCCGCGTCACGACACCTGTGTTCTGGCGGCAAACCCGTT
GCGAAAAAGAACGTTCACGGCGACTACTGCACTTATATACGGTTCTCCCCCACCCTCGGGAAAAAGGCGG
AGCCAGTACACGACATCACTTTCCCAGTTTACCCCGCGCCACCTTCTCTAGGCACCGGTTCAATTGCCGA
CCCCTCCCCCCAACTTCTCGGGGACTGTGGGCGATGTGCGCTCTGCCCACTGACGGGCACCGGAGCCACT
CGAACGCGTATCACGAGACTAGCCTCGAGTTGGCTTTACTCCCTATCAGTGATAGAGAACGTATGAAGAG
TTTACTCCCTATCAGTGATAGAGAACGTATGCAGACTTTACTCCCTATCAGTGATAGAGAACGTATAAGG
AGTTTACTCCCTATCAGTGATAGAGAACGTATGACCAGTTTACTCCCTATCAGTGATAGAGAACGTATCT
ACAGTTTACTCCCTATCAGTGATAGAGAACGTATATCCAGTTTACTCCCTATCAGTGATAGAGAACGTAT
AAGCTTTAGGCGTGTACGGTGGGCGCCTATAAAAGCAGAGCTCGTTTAGTGAACCGTCAGATCGCCTGGA
GCAATTCCACAACACTTTTGTCTTATACCAACTTTCCGTACCACTTCCTACCCTCGTAAAGGATCCGCCG
CCACCATGAAGCCCAGCGCAGAGTGCTGTTCTCCCAAGTTCTGGTTGGTGTTGGCCGTCTTGGCCGTATC
GGGCAGCAAAGCTCGTTCCCAAAAGAGCGCCCCCAGCATCGGCATCGCTGTCATCCTCGTGGGCACTTCC
GACGAAGTGGCCATAAAAGATGCCGACTACAAGGACGACGATGACAAGCACGAGAAAGATGACTTCCATC
ATCTCTCAGTAGTTCCCCGGGTGGAGCTGGTAGCCATGAACGAGACTGACCCAAAGAGCATAATCACCCG
CATCTGCGATCTTATGTCTGACCGGAAGATCCAGGGGGTGGTGTTCGCGGATGACACGGACCAGGAAGCC
ATCGCCCAGATCCTCGATTTCATTTCTGCTCAGACTCTCACCCCCATCCTGGGCATCCATGGGGGCTCAT
CTATGATAATGGCAGATAAGGATGAGTCCTCCATGTTCTTCCAGTTTGGCCCATCCATTGAACAGCAAGC
TTCTGTCATGCTCAACATCATGGAAGAATACGACTGGTACATCTTCTCCATCGTCACCACCTACTTCCCC
GGCTACCAGGACTTCGTGAACAAGATCCGCAGCACTATTGAGAACAGCTTTGTAGGCTGGGAGCTCGAGG
AAGTCCTCCTGCTAGACATGTCTCTAGACGATGGCGACTCTAAGATTCAGAATCAGCTGAAGAAGCTGCA
GAGCCCCATCATTCTCCTCTACTGCACAAAGGAAGAAGCCACCTACATCTTCGAAGTAGCTAACTCAGTT
GGGCTGACTGGCTACGGCTACACATGGATCGTGCCGAGTCTGGTGGCGGGGGATACAGACACGGTGCCTT
CAGAGTTCCCCACGGGGCTCATCTCTGTGTCATATGACGAATGGGACTATGGCCTTCCTGCCAGAGTGAG
AGATGGGATTGCCATCATCACCACTGCTGCCTCGGACATGCTGTCCGAACACAGTTTCATCCCTGAGCCC
AAGAGCAGTTGCTACAACACCCACGAGAAGAGGATCTACCAGTCTAACATGCTGAATAGGTATCTGATCA
ACGTCACTTTTGAAGGGAGAAACCTGTCCTTCAGTGAAGATGGCTACCAGATGCATCCGAAGCTGGTGAT
AATCCTTCTGAACAAGGAGAGGAAGTGGGAGAGGGTGGGAAAATGGAAAGACAAGTCCCTGCAGATGAAA
TACTACGTGTGGCCTCGAATGTGTCCAGAGACTGAAGAACAGGAAGATGACCATCTGAGCATCGTTACCT
TGGAGGAGGCACCGTTTGTCATTGTGGAAAGTGTGGACCCTCTCAGTGGGACCTGCATGCGGAATACAGT
CCCGTGCCAGAAGCGCATCATCTCTGAGAATAAAACAGATGAGGAACCAGGCTACATCAAAAAATGCTGC
AAGGGGTTTTGTATTGATATCCTTAAGAAAATTTCTAAGTCTGTGAAGTTCACCTATGACCTTTACCTGG
TGACCAATGGCAAGCATGGAAAGAAAATCAACGGGACCTGGAACGGCATGATTGGTGAGGTGGTCATGAA
GAGGGCCTACATGGCAGTGGGATCACTAACTATCAATGAAGAACGGTCAGAGGTGGTTGACTTCTCTGTG
CCCTTCATAGAGACTGGCATCAGTGTCATGGTATCACGCAGCAATGGGACTGTGTCACCTTCTGCCTTCT
TAGAGCCATTCAGTGCTGACGTGTGGGTGATGATGTTTGTGATGCTGCTCATTGTCTCTGCTGTAGCTGT
CTTTGTCTTTGAATACTTCAGCCCTGTGGGTTACAACCGGTGCCTAGCTGATGGCAGAGAGCCAGGCGGC
CCATCTTTCACCATCGGCAAAGCGATTTGGTTACTCTGGGGTCTGGTGTTTAACAACTCCGTACCTGTGC
AGAACCCAAAGGGGACCACCTCCAAGATCATGGTGTCAGTGTGGGCCTTCTTTGCTGTCATTTTCCTGGC
CAGCTACACTGCCAACTTAGCCGCCTTCATGATCCAAGAGGAGTATGTGGACCAGGTTTCCGGCCTGAGT
GACAAGAAGTTCCAGAGACCTAATGACTTCTCACCCCCTTTCCGCTTTGGGACTGTGCCCAATGGCAGCA
CAGAGAGGAATATCCGTAATAACTATGCAGAAATGCATGCCTACATGGGAAAGTTCAACCAAAGGGGTGT
AGATGATGCCTTGCTCTCCCTGAAAACAGGGAAACTTGATGCATTCATCTACGATGCAGCCGTGCTCAAC
TACATGGCTGGAAGAGACGAAGGCTGCAAGCTGGTGACCATTGGCAGTGGCAAGGTCTTTGCTTCTACGG
GCTATGGCATTGCTATCCAAAAAGACTCTGGTTGGAAACGCCAGGTGGACCTTGCTATCCTGCAGCTGTT
TGGAGATGGGGAGATGGAAGAACTGGAAGCTCTCTGGCTCACTGGCATTTGCCACAATGAGAAGAATGAG
GTTATGAGCAGCCAGCTGGACATTGACAACATGGCGGGCGTCTTCTATATGTTGGGGGCAGCCATGGCTC
TCAGCCTCATCACCTTCATCTGTGAACATCTCTTCTATTGGCAGTTCCGACATTGCTTCATGGGTGTCTG
TTCTGGCAAGCCTGGCATGGTCTTCTCCATCAGCAGAGGTATCTACAGCTGTATCCACGGAGTAGCTATA
GAGGAGCGCCAATCCGTGATGAACTCCCCCACTGCCACCATGAACAACACACACTCCAATATCCTACGCT
TGCTCCGAACGGCCAAAAACATGGCCAACCTGTCTGGAGTCAACGGCTCCCCCCAGAGTGCCCTGGACTT
CATCCGCCGTGAGTCCTCTGTCTATGACATCTCTGAGCATCGCCGCAGCTTCACGCATTCAGACTGCAAG
TCGTACAATAACCCACCCTGTGAGGAAAACCTGTTCAGTGACTACATTAGTGAGGTAGAGAGAACATTTG
GCAACCTGCAGCTGAAGGACAGCAATGTGTACCAAGACCACTATCACCATCACCACCGGCCCCACAGCAT
CGGCAGCACCAGCTCCATTGATGGGCTCTATGACTGTGACAACCCACCCTTTACCACCCAGCCCAGGTCA
ATCAGCAAGAAACCCCTGGACATTGGCCTGCCCTCCTCCAAACACAGCCAGCTCAGCGACCTGTACGGCA
AGTTCTCTTTCAAGAGTGACCGCTACAGTGGCCATGATGACTTGATTCGATCGGATGTCTCAGACATCTC
CACGCATACTGTCACCTATGGCAACATCGAGGGCAACGCAGCCAAGAGGAGGAAGCAGCAATATAAGGAC
AGTCTAAAGAAGCGGCCAGCCTCGGCCAAATCTAGGAGGGAGTTTGATGAAATCGAGCTGGCCTACCGTC
GCCGACCACCCCGCTCCCCAGACCACAAGCGCTACTTCAGGGACAAAGAAGGGCTCCGAGACTTCTACCT
GGACCAGTTCCGAACAAAGGAGAACTCGCCTCACTGGGAGCACGTGGACTTAACTGACATTTACAAAGAA
CGTAGTGATGACTTCAAGCGAGATTCGGTCAGTGGAGGCGGGCCCTGTACCAACAGGTCTCACCTTAAAC
ACGGAACAGGCGATAAGCACGGAGTGGTAGGCGGGGTGCCTGCTCCTTGGGAGAAGAACCTGACCAATGT
GGATTGGGAGGATAGGTCTGGGGGCAACTTCTGCCGCAGCTGTCCCTCCAAGCTGCACAATTACTCCTCT
ACGGTGGCAGGGCAAAACTCGGGCCGGCAGGCCTGCATCAGGTGTGAGGCCTGCAAGAAGGCTGGCAACC
TGTATGACATCAGCGAGGACAACTCCCTGCAGGAACTGGACCAGCCTGCTGCCCCTGTGGCTGTGTCATC
CAACGCCTCCACCACCAAGTATCCTCAAAGCCCGACTAATTCCAAGGCCCAGAAGAAGAATCGGAACAAA
CTGCGCCGGCAGCACTCCTACGACACCTTCGTGGACCTGCAGAAGGAGGAGGCCGCCTTGGCCCCACGCA
GCGTGAGCCTGAAAGACAAGGGCCGATTCATGGATGGGAGCCCCTACGCCCATATGTTTGAGATGCCAGC
TGGTGAGAGCTCCTTTGCCAACAAGTCCTCAGTGACCACTGCCGGACACCATCACAACAATCCCGGCAGC
GGCTACATGCTCAGCAAGTCGCTCTACCCTGACCGGGTCACGCAAAACCCTTTCATCCCCACTTTTGGGG
ATGATCAGTGCTTGCTTCACGGCAGCAAATCCTACTTCTTCAGGCAGCCCACGGTGGCAGGGGCGTCGAA
AACAAGGCCGGACTTCCGGGCCCTTGTCACCAATAAGCCAGTGGTGTCAGCCCTTCATGGGGCTGTGCCA
GGTCGTTTCCAGAAGGACATTTGTATAGGGAACCAGTCCAACCCCTGTGTGCCTAACAACAAAAACCCCA
GGGCTTTCAATGGCTCCAGCAATGGACATGTTTATGAGAAACTTTCTAGTATTCAGTCTGATGTCTGAGT
GAGGGGAATTGATCCGGTACCCGCGTACCGGTTAGTAATGATCGACAATCAACCTCTGGATTACAAAATT
TGTGAAAGATTGACTGGTATTCTTAACTATGTTGCTCCTTTTACGCTATGTGGATACGCTGCTTTAATGC
CTTTGTATCATGCTATTGCTTCCCGTATGGCTTTCATTTTCTCCTCCTTGTATAAATCCTGGTTGCTGTC
TCTTTATGAGGAGTTGTGGCCCGTTGTCAGGCAACGTGGCGTGGTGTGCACTGTGTTTGCTGACGCAACC
CCCACTGGTTGGGGCATTGCCACCACCTGTCAGCTCCTTTCCGGGACTTTCGCTTTCCCCCTCCCTATTG
CCACGGCGGAACTCATCGCCGCCTGCCTTGCCCGCTGCTGGACAGGGGCTCGGCTGTTGGGCACTGACAA
TTCCGTGGTGTTGTCGGGGAAGCTGACGTCCTTTCCATGGCTGCTCGCCTGTGTTGCCACCTGGATTCTG
CGCGGGACGTCCTTCTGCTACGTCCCTTCGGCCCTCAATCCAGCGGACCTTCCTTCCCGCGGCCTGCTGC
CGGCTCTGCGGCCTCTTCCGCGTCTTCGCCTTCGCCCTCAGACGAGTCGGATCTCCCTTTGGGCCGCCTC
CCCGCCTGGCGATGGTACCTTTAAGACCAATGACTTACAAGGCAGCTGTAGATCTTAGCCACTTTTTAAA
AGAAAAGGGGGGACTGGAAGGGCTAATTCACTCCCAACGAAGACAAGATCTGCTTTTTGCTTGTACTGGG
TCTCTCTGGTTAGACCAGATCTGAGCCTGGGAGCTCTCTGGCTAACTAGGGAACCCACTGCTTAAGCCTC
AATAAAGCTTGCCTTGAGTGCTTCAAGTAGTGTGTGCCCGTCTGTTGTGTGACTCTGGTAACTAGAGATC
CCTCAGACCCTTTTAGTCAGTGTGGAAAATCTCTAGCAGTAGTAGTTCATGTCATCTTATTATTCAGTAT
TTATAACTTGCAAAGAAATGAATATCAGAGAGTGAGAGGAACTTGTTTATTGCAGCTTATAATGGTTACA
AATAAAGCAATAGCATCACAAATTTCACAAATAAAGCATTTTTTTCACTGCATTCTAGTTGTGGTTTGTC
CAAACTCATCAATGTATCTTATCATGTCTGGCTCTAGCTATCCCGCCCCTAACTCCGCCCATCCCGCCCC
TAACTCCGCCCAGTTCCGCCCATTCTCCGCCCCATGGCTGACTAATTTTTTTTATTTATGCAGAGGCCGA
GGCCGCCTCGGCCTCTGAGCTATTCCAGAAGTAGTGAGGAGGCTTTTTTGGAGGCCTAGGGACGTACCCA
ATTCGCCCTATAGTGAGTCGTATTACGCGCGCTCACTGGCCGTCGTTTTACAACGTCGTGACTGGGAAAA
CCCTGGCGTTACCCAACTTAATCGCCTTGCAGCACATCCCCCTTTCGCCAGCTGGCGTAATAGCGAAGAG
GCCCGCACCGATCGCCCTTCCCAACAGTTGCGCAGCCTGAATGGCGAATGGG
[124 nt withheld, positions 10483-10606]
C
[91 nt withheld, positions 10608-10698]
A
[49 nt withheld, positions 10700-10748]
CCTTTGACGTTGGAGTCCACGTTCTTT
[37 nt withheld, positions 10776-10812]
ACCCTATCTCGGTCTATTCTTTTGATTTATAAGGGATTTTGCCGATTTCGGCCTATTGGTTAAAAAATGA
GCTGATTTAACAAAAATTTAACGCGAATTTTAACAAAATATTAACGCTTACAATTTAGGTGGCACTTTTC
GGGGAAATGTGCGCGGAACCCCTATTTGTTTATTTTTCTAAATACATTCAAATATGTATCCGCTCATGAG
ACAATAACCCTGATAAATGCTTCAATAATATTGAAAAAGGAAGAGTATGAGTATTCAACATTTCCGTGTC
GCCCTTATTCCCTTTTTTGCGGCATTTTGCCTTCCTGTTTTTGCTCACCCAGAAACGCTGGTGAAAGTAA
AAGATGCTGAAGATCAGTTGGGTGCACGAGTGGGTTACATCGAACTGGATCTCAACAGCGGTAAGATCCT
TGAGAGTTTTCGCCCCGAAGAACGTTTTCCAATGATGAGCACTTTTAAAGTTCTGCTATGTGGCGCGGTA
TTATCCCGTATTGACGCCGGGCAAGAGCAACTCGGTCGCCGCATACACTATTCTCAGAATGACTTGGTTG
AGTACTCACCAGTCACAGAAAAGCATCTTACGGATGGCATGACAGTAAGAGAATTATGCAGTGCTGCCAT
AACCATGAGTGATAACACTGCGGCCAACTTACTTCTGACAACGATCGGAGGACCGAAGGAGCTAACCGCT
TTTTTGCACAACATGGGGGATCATGTAACTCGCCTTGATCGTTGGGAACCGGAGCTGAATGAAGCCATAC
CAAACGACGAGCGTGACACCACGATGCCTGTAGCAATGGCAACAACGTTGCGCAAACTATTAACTGGCGA
ACTACTTACTCTAGCTTCCCGGCAACAATTAATAGACTGGATGGAGGCGGATAAAGTTGCAGGACCACTT
CTGCGCTCGGCCCTTCCGGCTGGCTGGTTTATTGCTGATAAATCTGGAGCCGGTGAGCGTGGGTCTCGCG
GTATCATTGCAGCACTGGGGCCAGATGGTAAGCCCTCCCGTATCGTAGTTATCTACACGACGGGGAGTCA
GGCAACTATGGATGAACGAAATAGACAGATCGCTGAGATAGGTGCCTCACTGATTAAGCATTGGTAACTG
TCAGACCAAGTTTACTCATATATACTTTAGATTGATTTAAAACTTCATTTTTAATTTAAAAGGATCTAGG
TGAAGATCCTTTTTGATAATCTCATGACCAAAATCCCTTAACGTGAGTTTTCGTTCCACTGAGCGTCAGA
CCCCGTAGAAAAGATCAAAGGATCTTC
Features (pLannotate 1.2.2; 28 found; start..end, strand, type, name):
      1..589     +  rep_origin     ori: high-copy-number ColE1/pMB1/pBR322/pUC origin of replication
    772..864     +  CDS            lacI (fragment): lac repressor; lacI; The lac repressor binds to the lac operator to inhibit transcription in E. coli. This inhibition can be relieved by adding lactose or isopropyl-β-D-thiogalactopyranoside (IPTG).
    877..898     +  protein_bind   CAP binding site: CAP binding activates transcription in the presence of cAMP. E. coli catabolite activator protein
    913..943     +  promoter       lac promoter: promoter for the E. coli lac operon
    947..969     +  protein_bind   lac operator (fragment): The lac repressor binds to the lac operator to inhibit transcription in E. coli. This inhibition can be relieved by adding lactose or isopropyl-β-D-thiogalactopyranoside (IPTG). lac repressor encoded by lacI
   1012..1030    +  promoter       T3 promoter: promoter for bacteriophage T3 RNA polymerase
   1058..1284    +  promoter       RSV promoter: Rous sarcoma virus enhancer/promoter
   1285..1465    +  LTR            5' LTR (truncated): truncated 5' long terminal repeat (LTR) from HIV-1
   1512..1637    +  misc_feature   HIV-1 Ψ: packaging signal of human immunodeficiency virus type 1
   1621..1984    +  CDS            HIV-1 gag (fragment): gag protein from human immunodeficiency virus 1; gag
   2130..2363    +  misc_feature   RRE: The Rev response element (RRE) of HIV-1 allows for Rev-dependent mRNA export from the nucleus to the cytoplasm.
   2740..2840    +  CDS            Rev (fragment): human immunodeficiency virus 1 (HIV-1) Rev protein; rev; enhances nuclear export of unspliced and incompletely spliced viral mRNAs
   2859..2976    +  misc_feature   cPPT/CTS: central polypurine tract and central termination sequence of HIV-1
   2997..3072    -  polyA_signal   SV40 poly(A) signal (fragment): SV40 polyadenylation signal
   3078..3797    -  CDS            EGFP: the original enhanced GFP (Yang et al., 1996) mammalian codon-optimized
   3827..4038    -  promoter       EF-1α core promoter: core promoter for human elongation factor EF-1α
   4095..4470    +  promoter       TRE3G promoter: 3rd-generation Tet-responsive promoter that can be activated by binding of Tet-On® 3G
   4486..8955    +  CDS            Grin2b: NMDE2_MOUSE - Experimental evidence at protein level: Swiss-Prot protein existence level 1. Component of NMDA receptor complexes that function as heterotetrameric, ligand-gated ion channels with high calcium permeability and voltage-dependent sensitivity to magnesium. Channel activation requires binding of the neurotransmitter glutamate to the epsilon subunit, glycine binding to the zeta subunit, plus membrane depolarization to eliminate channel inhibition by Mg(2+) (PubMed:1377365, PubMed:26912815). Sensitivity to glutamate and channel kinetics depend on the subunit composition (PubMed:137736
   9007..9595    +  misc_feature   WPRE: woodchuck hepatitis virus posttranscriptional regulatory element
   9654..9673    +  misc_feature   cPPT/CTS (fragment): central polypurine tract and central termination sequence of HIV-1
   9675..9908    +  LTR            3' LTR (ΔU3): self-inactivating 3' long terminal repeat (LTR) from HIV-1
   9980..10101   +  polyA_signal   SV40 poly(A) signal: SV40 polyadenylation signal
  10141..10276   +  rep_origin     SV40 ori: SV40 origin of replication
  10297..10315   -  promoter       T7 promoter: promoter for bacteriophage T7 RNA polymerase
  10323..10478   +  CDS            lacZα (fragment): LacZα fragment of β-galactosidase; lacZ fragment
  10483..10911   +  rep_origin     f1 ori (sequence partly withheld): f1 bacteriophage origin of replication; arrow indicates direction of (+) strand synthesis
  10964..11068   +  promoter       AmpR promoter: bla
  11069..11929   +  CDS            AmpR: β-lactamase; bla; confers resistance to ampicillin, carbenicillin, and related antibiotics
