[The description below was written by a language model from this plasmid's Addgene catalogue record and pLannotate feature annotations shown in this document.]
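Description:
pLenti EFS-GFP-pa (opposite orientation)- TRE3g-Flag-GluN2B-WPRE is a roughly 12.1 kb lentiviral transfer plasmid carrying two back-to-back expression cassettes. It is propagated in E. coli through a high-copy ColE1/pUC origin with ampicillin selection (AmpR). The backbone also retains an f1 origin, an SV40 origin and remnants of lac/lacZα cloning sequences. The viral frame has a third-generation, self-inactivating layout. An RSV promoter drives a truncated HIV-1 5' LTR, so genomic RNA can be made without Tat. This is followed by the Ψ packaging signal with a gag fragment, the RRE for Rev-dependent nuclear export, and the cPPT/CTS. At the far end are a ΔU3 3' LTR and an SV40 poly(A) signal.

Between the cPPT and the 3' LTR, the two cassettes diverge from a central point. On the reverse strand, the EF-1α core (EFS) promoter constitutively drives EGFP, which ends at a short SV40 poly(A) fragment. Placing this cassette antisense keeps its polyadenylation signal from truncating the forward-strand viral genome during packaging. On the forward strand, a TRE3G promoter drives GluN2B, annotated as matching mouse Grin2b, an NMDA receptor subunit. The catalogue lists an N-terminal Flag tag, although the feature table does not annotate it separately, and gives the insert species as synthetic. A WPRE downstream enhances transcript expression.

TRE3G requires a Tet-On 3G-type transactivator, which this plasmid does not encode, so it must be supplied separately. The design marks transduced cells with GFP while allowing doxycycline-regulated expression of tagged GluN2B. The record does not state the target cells.
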