Addgene plasmid #233047: pLenti EFS-GFP-pa (opposite orientation)- TRE3g-Flag-GluN2B-WPRE
Purpose: To express GFP from an EFS promoter in the 3'-5' direction and Flag-GluN2B from a TRE3g promoter in the 5'-3' direction
Depositing lab: Jonathan Ploski. Depositing organization: Pennsylvania State University, College of Medicine.
Backbone
  Vector backbone: pLenti
  Vector type: Lentiviral
Growth in bacteria
  Bacterial resistance: Ampicillin, 100 μg/mL
  Growth temperature: Room Temperature
  Growth strain: NEB Stable
  Copy number: High Copy
Gene/Insert
  Gene/Insert name: GFP and GluN2B
  Species: Synthetic
  Tag / fusion protein: Flag (N terminal on insert); GFP (N terminal on backbone)
  Cloning method: Unknown
Terms and licenses: Academic/Nonprofit Terms; Industry Terms: Not Available to Industry
How to cite: pLenti EFS-GFP-pa (opposite orientation)- TRE3g-Flag-GluN2B-WPRE was a gift from Jonathan Ploski (Addgene plasmid # 233047 ; http://n2t.net/addgene:233047 ; RRID:Addgene_233047)
